Addgene plasmid #57652: tdEos-Palladin-C-7
Purpose: Localization: Cytoskeleton, Excitation: 505 / 569, Emission: 516 / 581
Depositing lab: Michael Davidson. Depositing organization: Florida State University, Tallahassee.
Backbone
  Vector backbone: tdEos-C1
  Backbone size w/o insert (bp): 4750
  Vector type: Mammalian Expression
  Selectable markers: Neomycin (select with G418)
Growth in bacteria
  Bacterial resistance: Kanamycin, 50 μg/mL
  Growth temperature: 37°C
  Growth strain: DH5alpha
  Copy number: High Copy
Gene/Insert
  Gene/Insert name: Palladin (alt name: NM_001293774.1)
  Species: M. musculus (mouse)
  Promoter: CMV
  Tag / fusion protein: tdEos (N terminal on backbone)
  Cloning method: Unknown
  Sequencing primers: 5′ CMV-F; 3′ SV40pA-R
Terms and licenses: Academic/Nonprofit Terms; Industry Terms
Depositor comments: . Excitation = 505 / 569; Emission = 516 / 581
How to cite: tdEos-Palladin-C-7 was a gift from Michael Davidson (Addgene plasmid # 57652 ; http://n2t.net/addgene:57652 ; RRID:Addgene_57652)
