[The description below was written by a language model from this plasmid's Addgene catalogue record.]
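Description:
tdEos-Palladin-C-7 is a mammalian expression plasmid built on the tdEos-C1 backbone (about 4.75 kb without the insert), a C1-style fusion vector in which the fluorescent protein sits upstream of the cloning site. It is maintained as a high-copy plasmid in E. coli under kanamycin selection, and it carries a neomycin resistance marker so that transfected mammalian cells can be selected with G418. The record does not include a feature table, so the replication origins and the exact arrangement of the marker cassette are not documented here. The use of an SV40 polyA reverse sequencing primer suggests that the expression cassette ends in an SV40 polyadenylation signal.

The payload is mouse Palladin, an actin-associated cytoskeletal protein, expressed from the CMV promoter as a fusion with tdEos at its N terminus. The "C-7" in the name probably denotes the C-type vector orientation and a linker of that length between tag and insert, but the record does not state this. tdEos is a tandem-dimer form of the photoconvertible protein Eos: it behaves as a single tagging unit and switches from a green to a red emitting state on illumination with violet or near-UV light. This matches the two spectral pairs listed, excitation/emission of 505/516 nm for the green form and 569/581 nm for the red form. The stated purpose is cytoskeletal localization, so the construct serves as a marker for palladin-containing structures in live or fixed mammalian cells. Photoconversion also makes it suitable for tracking selected protein populations over time and for single-molecule localization microscopy such as PALM. The cloning method is recorded as unknown.
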