>Addgene plasmid #57652 | tdEos-Palladin-C-7 | depositor partial sequence | sequence record 88805 | insert sequence
ACGGTCAGATCCGCTAGCGCTACCGGTCGCCACCATGAGTGCGATTAAGCCAGACATGAAGATCAACCTC
CGTATGGAAGGCAACGTAAACGGGCACCACTTTGTGATCGACGGAGATGGTACAGGCAAGCCTTTTGAGG
GAAAACAGAGTATGGATCTTGAAGTCAAAGAGGGCGGACCTCTGCCTTTTGCCTTTGATATCCTGACCAC
TGCATTCCATTACGGCAACAGGGTATTCGCCGAATATCCAGACCACATACAAGACTATTTTAAGCAGTCG
TTTCCTAAGGGGTATTCGTGGGAACGAAGCTTGACTTTCGAAGACGGGGGCATTTGCATTGCCAGAAACG
ACATAACAATGGAAGGGGACACTTTCTATAATAAAGTTCGATTTCACGGTGTAAACTTTCCCGCCAATGG
TCCAGTTATGCAGAAGAAGACGCTGAAATGGGAGCCCTCCACTGAGAAAATGTATGTGCGTGATGGAGTG
CTGACTGGTGATATTCGCATGGCTTTGTTGCTTGAAGGAAATGCCCATTACCGATGTGACTTCAGAACTA
CTTACAAAGCTAAGGAGAAGGGTGTCAAGTTACCAGGCTACCACTTTGTGGACCACTGCATTGAGATTTT
AAGCCATGACAAAGATTACAACAAGGTTAAGCTGTATGAGCATGCTGTTGCTCATTCTGGATTGCCTGAC
AATGCCAGACGATCCGGTAGCGGTCACGGTACTGGTTCTACTGGTTCTGGTTCTTCTGAGAGTGCGATTA
AGCCAGACATGAAGATCAACCTCCGTATGGAAGGCAACGTAAACGGGCACCACTTTGTGATCGACGGAGA
TGGTACAGGCAAGCCTTTTGAGGGAAAACAGAGTATGGATCTTGAAGTCAAAGAGGGCGGACCTCTGCCT
TTTGCCTTTGATATCCTGACCACTGCATTCCATTACGGCAACAGGGTATTCGCCGAATATCCAGACCACA
TACAAGACTATTTTAAGCAGTCGTTTCCTAAGGGGTATTCGTGGGAACGAAGCTTGACTTTCGAAGACGG
GGGCATTTGCATTGCCAGAAACGACATAACAATGGAAGGGGACACTTTCTATAATAAAGTTCGATTTCAC
GGTGTAAACTTTCCCGCCAATGGTCCAGTTATGCAGAAGAAGACGCTGAAATGGGAGCCCTCCACTGAGA
AAATGTATGTGCGTGATGGAGTGCTGACTGGTGATATTCGCATGGCTTTGTTGCTTGAAGGAAATGCCCA
TTACCGATGTGACTTCAGAACTACTTACAAAGCTAAGGAGAAGGGTGTCAAGTTACCAGGCTACCACTTT
GTGGACCACTGCATTGAGATTTTAAGCCATGACAAAGATTACAACAAGGTTAAGCTGTATGAGCATGCTG
TTGCTCATTCTGGATTGCCTGACAATGCCAGACGATCCGGACTCAGATCTCGAGTGAGCGCTCTGGCCTC
CCGCGCTACCGCCATGCAGTCCTCCGGCTCCTTCAACTACGCGCGCCCTAAGCAGTTCATCGCGGCGCAG
AACCTGGGTCCCGCATCGGGGCTGCCCACGCCAACCTCCAGCCCCAGCTCCTCCAGCTTGCCGTCACCAT
TGTCCCCCACGCCCAGGCCCTTCGGCCGCGCGCCCGGGCCGCCCTTCGTGGAACCCGAGGCCATGTGGGG
CCCGTCCTCGCCCTCGCCGCCACCGCCGCCACCTCCGGTCTTCAGCCCCTCTGCAGCCTACCCGGTGCCC
GACGTGTTCCCACTGCCACCGCCGCCGCCACCGCTACCTAGCTCCACCTCACACTGCGCCTCGCCCGCCC
GCTTCGGCCCCAGCCAGACGCCCGCAGCCTTCCTCAGCGCCCTGCTGCCCTCTCAGCCACCGCCTGTCGC
TGTCAACGCCCTGGGGCTGCCCAAGGGAGTCACCCCCGCGGGGTTCCCAAAGAAGTCCAGTAGAACTGCT
AGAATTGCCTCTGATGAGGAGATTCAAGGCACAAAGGATGCTGTCATCCAAGACCTGGAACGGAAGCTTC
GCTTCAAGGAGGACCTTCTGAACAATGGCCAACCGAGGCTAACCTATGAGGAAAGAATGGCTCGCCGCCT
GCTTGGAGCCGACAGCGCAAACGTCTTCAACATCCAGGAGCCAGAGGAAACGGCAGCCAATCAGGAGTAC
AAAGTCTCTAGCTGCGAGCAGAGGCTGATTAGCGAGATTGAATACAGGCTGGAGCGCTCCCCTGTGGATG
AGTCGGGAGACGAGGTGCAGGATCCAGATGTGCCTGTGGAGAACGCAACAGCTCCCTTCTTTGAGATGAA
GCTGAAACACTACAAGATCTTTGAGGGGATGCCGGTGACTTTCACGTGTCGAGTGGCTGGGAATCCAAAG
CCAAAGATCTATTGGTTTAAAGATGGGAAGCAGATTTCTCCGAAGAGCGATCACTACACCATTCAGAGAG
ACCTTGATGGGACCTGCTCTCTCCACACCACGGCCTCTACCCTAGACGACGATGGGAACTACACCATCAT
GGCTGCCAACCCTCAGGGTCGCGTCAGTTGTACAGGAAGGCTAATGGTACAGGCTGTCAACCAAAGAGGC
CGCAGTCCCCGCTCTCCCTCAGGCCATCCTCATGCCAGAAGGCCTCGCTCTCGATCACGGGACAGTGGAG
ATGAAAACGAGCCCATTCAGGAGCGATTCTTCAGACCTCACTTCCTGCAGGCTCCTGGAGACCTGACCGT
TCAGGAAGGCAAGCTCTGCAGGATGGACTGCAAGGTCAGTGGGTTACCAACCCCAGATCTCAGCTGGCAA
CTAGACGGAAAGCCCATACGCCCCGACAGTGCTCACAAGATGCTGGTCCGTGAGAATGGGGTCCACTCCC
TCATTATAGAGCCAGTCACGTCCCGGGACGCCGGCATCTACACATGTATTGCCACCAACAGAGCAGGACA
GAACTCGTTTAACCTGGAGCTTGTGGTTGCTGCTAAGGAAGCACACAAGGCCCCTGTGTTTATGGAGAAG
CTACAGAACACGGGGGTTGCTGATGGATACCCAGTGCGGCTAGAATGCCGTGTCTCCGGAGTGCCGCCAC
CTCAGATATTTTGGAAGAAAGAAAATGAATCGCTCACTCATAGCACTGAGCGAGTAAGCATGCACCAGGA
TAATCATGGCTACATCTGCCTGCTCATCCAGGGAGCCACAAAGGAAGACGCTGGGTGGTACACTGTGTCT
GCCAAGAACGAAGCAGGCATTGTGTCCTGCACTGCCCGGCTGGATGTCTACACCCAGTGGCACCAGCAGC
CACAGACCACCAAGCCAAAAAAAGTACGGCCCTCGGCCAGTCGCTACGCAGCACTTTCGGACCAGGGACT
AGACATCAAAGCCGCTTTCCAACCTGAAGCCAGCCCATCTCACCTGACTCTGAACAGCGGCTTGGTAGAA
AGTGAAGACCTGTGAGAATTCTGCAGTCGACGGTACCGCGGGCCCGGGATCCACCGGATCTAGATAACTG
ATCATAATCAGCCATACCACAT
